>Addgene plasmid #22262 | pLenti CMV/TO RasV12 Puro (w119-1) | addgene full sequence | sequence record 342105 | Addgene NGS Result
AGGTGGCACTTTTCGGGGAAATGTGCGCGGAACCCCTATTTGTTTATTTTTCTAAATACATTCAAATATG
TATCCGCTCATGAGACAATAACCCTGATAAATGCTTCAATAATATTGAAAAAGGAAGAGTATGAGTATTC
AACATTTCCGTGTCGCCCTTATTCCCTTTTTTGCGGCATTTTGCCTTCCTGTTTTTGCTCACCCAGAAAC
GCTGGTGAAAGTAAAAGATGCTGAAGATCAGTTGGGTGCACGAGTGGGTTACATCGAACTGGATCTCAAC
AGCGGTAAGATCCTTGAGAGTTTTCGCCCCGAAGAACGTTTTCCAATGATGAGCACTTTTAAAGTTCTGC
TATGTGGCGCGGTATTATCCCGTATTGACGCCGGGCAAGAGCAACTCGGTCGCCGCATACACTATTCTCA
GAATGACTTGGTTGAGTACTCACCAGTCACAGAAAAGCATCTTACGGATGGCATGACAGTAAGAGAATTA
TGCAGTGCTGCCATAACCATGAGTGATAACACTGCGGCCAACTTACTTCTGACAACGATCGGAGGACCGA
AGGAGCTAACCGCTTTTTTGCACAACATGGGGGATCATGTAACTCGCCTTGATCGTTGGGAACCGGAGCT
GAATGAAGCCATACCAAACGACGAGCGTGACACCACGATGCCTGTAGCAATGGCAACAACGTTGCGCAAA
CTATTAACTGGCGAACTACTTACTCTAGCTTCCCGGCAACAATTAATAGACTGGATGGAGGCGGATAAAG
TTGCAGGACCACTTCTGCGCTCGGCCCTTCCGGCTGGCTGGTTTATTGCTGATAAATCTGGAGCCGGTGA
GCGTGGGTCTCGCGGTATCATTGCAGCACTGGGGCCAGATGGTAAGCCCTCCCGTATCGTAGTTATCTAC
ACGACGGGGAGTCAGGCAACTATGGATGAACGAAATAGACAGATCGCTGAGATAGGTGCCTCACTGATTA
AGCATTGGTAACTGTCAGACCAAGTTTACTCATATATACTTTAGATTGATTTAAAACTTCATTTTTAATT
TAAAAGGATCTAGGTGAAGATCCTTTTTGATAATCTCATGACCAAAATCCCTTAACGTGAGTTTTCGTTC
CACTGAGCGTCAGACCCCGTAGAAAAGATCAAAGGATCTTCTTGAGATCCTTTTTTTCTGCGCGTAATCT
GCTGCTTGCAAACAAAAAAACCACCGCTACCAGCGGTGGTTTGTTTGCCGGATCAAGAGCTACCAACTCT
TTTTCCGAAGGTAACTGGCTTCAGCAGAGCGCAGATACCAAATACTGTTCTTCTAGTGTAGCCGTAGTTA
GGCCACCACTTCAAGAACTCTGTAGCACCGCCTACATACCTCGCTCTGCTAATCCTGTTACCAGTGGCTG
CTGCCAGTGGCGATAAGTCGTGTCTTACCGGGTTGGACTCAAGACGATAGTTACCGGATAAGGCGCAGCG
GTCGGGCTGAACGGGGGGTTCGTGCACACAGCCCAGCTTGGAGCGAACGACCTACACCGAACTGAGATAC
CTACAGCGTGAGCTATGAGAAAGCGCCACGCTTCCCGAAGGGAGAAAGGCGGACAGGTATCCGGTAAGCG
GCAGGGTCGGAACAGGAGAGCGCACGAGGGAGCTTCCAGGGGGAAACGCCTGGTATCTTTATAGTCCTGT
CGGGTTTCGCCACCTCTGACTTGAGCGTCGATTTTTGTGATGCTCGTCAGGGGGGCGGAGCCTATGGAAA
AACGCCAGCAACGCGGCCTTTTTACGGTTCCTGGCCTTTTGCTGGCCTTTTGCTCACATGTTCTTTCCTG
CGTTATCCCCTGATTCTGTGGATAACCGTATTACCGCCTTTGAGTGAGCTGATACCGCTCGCCGCAGCCG
AACGACCGAGCGCAGCGAGTCAGTGAGCGAGGAAGCGGAAGAGCGCCCAATACGCAAACCGCCTCTCCCC
GCGCGTTGGCCGATTCATTAATGCAGCTGGCACGACAGGTTTCCCGACTGGAAAGCGGGCAGTGAGCGCA
ACGCAATTAATGTGAGTTAGCTCACTCATTAGGCACCCCAGGCTTTACACTTTATGCTTCCGGCTCGTAT
GTTGTGTGGAATTGTGAGCGGATAACAATTTCACACAGGAAACAGCTATGACCATGATTACGCCAAGCGC
GCAATTAACCCTCACTAAAGGGAACAAAAGCTGGAGCTGCAAGCTTAATGTAGTCTTATGCAATACTCTT
GTAGTCTTGCAACATGGTAACGATGAGTTAGCAACATGCCTTACAAGGAGAGAAAAAGCACCGTGCATGC
CGATTGGTGGAAGTAAGGTGGTACGATCGTGCCTTATTAGGAAGGCAACAGACGGGTCTGACATGGATTG
GACGAACCACTGAATTGCCGCATTGCAGAGATATTGTATTTAAGTGCCTAGCTCGATACATAAACGGGTC
TCTCTGGTTAGACCAGATCTGAGCCTGGGAGCTCTCTGGCTAACTAGGGAACCCACTGCTTAAGCCTCAA
TAAAGCTTGCCTTGAGTGCTTCAAGTAGTGTGTGCCCGTCTGTTGTGTGACTCTGGTAACTAGAGATCCC
TCAGACCCTTTTAGTCAGTGTGGAAAATCTCTAGCAGTGGCGCCCGAACAGGGACTTGAAAGCGAAAGGG
AAACCAGAGGAGCTCTCTCGACGCAGGACTCGGCTTGCTGAAGCGCGCACGGCAAGAGGCGAGGGGCGGC
GACTGGTGAGTACGCCAAAAATTTTGACTAGCGGAGGCTAGAAGGAGAGAGATGGGTGCGAGAGCGTCAG
TATTAAGCGGGGGAGAATTAGATCGCGATGGGAAAAAATTCGGTTAAGGCCAGGGGGAAAGAAAAAATAT
AAATTAAAACATATAGTATGGGCAAGCAGGGAGCTAGAACGATTCGCAGTTAATCCTGGCCTGTTAGAAA
CATCAGAAGGCTGTAGACAAATACTGGGACAGCTACAACCATCCCTTCAGACAGGATCAGAAGAACTTAG
ATCATTATATAATACAGTAGCAACCCTCTATTGTGTGCATCAAAGGATAGAGATAAAAGACACCAAGGAA
GCTTTAGACAAGATAGAGGAAGAGCAAAACAAAAGTAAGACCACCGCACAGCAAGCGGCCGCTGATCTTC
AGACCTGGAGGAGGAGATATGAGGGACAATTGGAGAAGTGAATTATATAAATATAAAGTAGTAAAAATTG
AACCATTAGGAGTAGCACCCACCAAGGCAAAGAGAAGAGTGGTGCAGAGAGAAAAAAGAGCAGTGGGAAT
AGGAGCTTTGTTCCTTGGGTTCTTGGGAGCAGCAGGAAGCACTATGGGCGCAGCGTCAATGACGCTGACG
GTACAGGCCAGACAATTATTGTCTGGTATAGTGCAGCAGCAGAACAATTTGCTGAGGGCTATTGAGGCGC
AACAGCATCTGTTGCAACTCACAGTCTGGGGCATCAAGCAGCTCCAGGCAAGAATCCTGGCTGTGGAAAG
ATACCTAAAGGATCAACAGCTCCTGGGGATTTGGGGTTGCTCTGGAAAACTCATTTGCACCACTGCTGTG
CCTTGGAATGCTAGTTGGAGTAATAAATCTCTGGAACAGATTTGGAATCACACGACCTGGATGGAGTGGG
ACAGAGAAATTAACAATTACACAAGCTTAATACACTCCTTAATTGAAGAATCGCAAAACCAGCAAGAAAA
GAATGAACAAGAATTATTGGAATTAGATAAATGGGCAAGTTTGTGGAATTGGTTTAACATAACAAATTGG
CTGTGGTATATAAAATTATTCATAATGATAGTAGGAGGCTTGGTAGGTTTAAGAATAGTTTTTGCTGTAC
TTTCTATAGTGAATAGAGTTAGGCAGGGATATTCACCATTATCGTTTCAGACCCACCTCCCAACCCCGAG
GGGACCCGACAGGCCCGAAGGAATAGAAGAAGAAGGTGGAGAGAGAGACAGAGACAGATCCATTCGATTA
GTGAACGGATCTCGACGGTATCGGTTAACTTTTAAAAGAAAAGGGGGGATTGGGGGGTACAGTGCAGGGG
AAAGAATAGTAGACATAATAGCAACAGACATACAAACTAAAGAATTACAAAAACAAATTACAAAATTCAA
AATTTTATCGATAAGCTTGGGAGTTCCGCGTTACATAACTTACGGTAAATGGCCCGCCTGGCTGACCGCC
CAACGACCCCCGCCCATTGACGTCAATAATGACGTATGTTCCCATAGTAACGCCAATAGGGACTTTCCAT
TGACGTCAATGGGTGGAGTATTTACGGTAAACTGCCCACTTGGCAGTACATCAAGTGTATCATATGCCAA
GTACGCCCCCTATTGACGTCAATGACGGTAAATGGCCCGCCTGGCATTATGCCCAGTACATGACCTTATG
GGACTTTCCTACTTGGCAGTACATCTACGTATTAGTCATCGCTATTACCATGGTGATGCGGTTTTGGCAG
TACATCAATGGGCGTGGATAGCGGTTTGACTCACGGGGATTTCCAAGTCTCCACCCCATTGACGTCAATG
GGAGTTTGTTTTGGCACCAAAATCAACGGGACTTTCCAAAATGTCGTAACAACTCCGCCCCATTGACGCA
AATGGGCGGTAGGCGTGTACGGTGGGAGGTCTATATAAGCAGAGCTCTCCCTATCAGTGATAGAGATCTC
CCTATCAGTGATAGAGATCGTCGACTAGTCCAGTGTGGTGGAATTCTGCAGATATCAACAAGTTTGTACA
AAAAAGCAGGCTTTAAAGGAACCAATTCAGTCGACTGGATCCCAGTGTGGTGGTACAGCTTGGGGGGCCA
GGGCCGGGGCCGAGCGATGACGGAATATAAGCTGGTGGTGGTGGGCGCCGTCGGTGTGGGCAAGAGTGCG
CTGACCATCCAGCTGATCCAGAACCATTTTGTGGACGAATACGACCCCACTATAGAGGATTCCTACCGGA
AGCAGGTGGTCATTGATGGGGAGACGTGCCTGTTGGACATCCTGGATACCGCCGGCCAGGAGGAGTACAG
CGCCATGCGGGACCAGTACATGCGCACCGGGGAGGGCTTCCTGTGTGTGTTTGCCATCAACAACACCAAG
TCTTTTGAGGACATCCACCAGTACAGGGAGCAGATCAAACGGGTGAAGGACTCGGATGACGTGCCCATGG
TGCTGGTGGGGAACAAGTGTGACCTGGCTGCACGCACTGTGGAATCTCGGCAGGCTCAGGACCTCGCCCG
AAGCTACGGCATCCCCTACATCGAGACCTCGGCCAAGACCCGGCAGGGAGTGGAGGATGCCTTCTACACG
TTGGTGCGTGAGATCCGGCAGCACAAGCTGCGGAAGCTGAACCCTCCTGATGAGAGTGGCCCCGGCTGCA
TGAGCTGCAAGTGTGTGCTCTCCTGACGCAGCACAAGCTCAGGACATGGAGGTGCCGGATGCAGGAAGGA
GGTGCAGACGGAAGGAGGAGGAAGGAAGGACGGAAGCAAGGAAGGAAGGAAGGGCTGCTGGAGCCCAGTC
ACCCCCCAAGCTGTAGGAATTCGCCAGCACAGTGGTCGAGATATCTAGACCCAGCTTTCTTGTACAAAGT
GGTTGATATCCAGCACAGTGGCGGCCGCTCGACAATCAACCTCTGGATTACAAAATTTGTGAAAGATTGA
CTGGTATTCTTAACTATGTTGCTCCTTTTACGCTATGTGGATACGCTGCTTTAATGCCTTTGTATCATGC
TATTGCTTCCCGTATGGCTTTCATTTTCTCCTCCTTGTATAAATCCTGGTTGCTGTCTCTTTATGAGGAG
TTGTGGCCCGTTGTCAGGCAACGTGGCGTGGTGTGCACTGTGTTTGCTGACGCAACCCCCACTGGTTGGG
GCATTGCCACCACCTGTCAGCTCCTTTCCGGGACTTTCGCTTTCCCCCTCCCTATTGCCACGGCGGAACT
CATCGCCGCCTGCCTTGCCCGCTGCTGGACAGGGGCTCGGCTGTTGGGCACTGACAATTCCGTGGTGTTG
TCGGGGAAGCTGACGTCCTTTCCATGGCTGCTCGCCTGTGTTGCCACCTGGATTCTGCGCGGGACGTCCT
TCTGCTACGTCCCTTCGGCCCTCAATCCAGCGGACCTTCCTTCCCGCGGCCTGCTGCCGGCTCTGCGGCC
TCTTCCGCGTCTTCGCCTTCGCCCTCAGACGAGTCGGATCTCCCTTTGGGCCGCCTCCCCGCCTGGAATT
CTACCGGGTAGGGGAGGCGCTTTTCCCAAGGCAGTCTGGAGCATGCGCTTTAGCAGCCCCGCTGGGCACT
TGGCGCTACACAAGTGGCCTCTGGCCTCGCACACATTCCACATCCACCGGTAGGCGCCAACCGGCTCCGT
TCTTTGGTGGCCCCTTCGCGCCACCTTCTACTCCTCCCCTAGTCAGGAAGTTCCCCCCCGCCCCGCAGCT
CGCGTCGTGCAGGACGTGACAAATGGAAGTAGCACGTCTCACTAGTCTCGTGCAGATGGACAGCACCGCT
GAGCAATGGAAGCGGGTAGGCCTTTGGGGCAGCGGCCAATAGCAGCTTTGCTCCTTCGCTTTCTGGGCTC
AGAGGCTGGGAAGGGGTGGGTCCGGGGGCGGGCTCAGGGGCGGGCTCAGGGGCGGGGCGGGCGCCCGAAG
GTCCTCCGGAGGCCCGGCATTCTGCACGCTTCAAAAGCGCACGTCTGCCGCGCTGTTCTCCTCTTCCTCA
TCTCCGGGCCTTTCGACCTGCAGCCCAAGCTTACCATGACCGAGTACAAGCCCACGGTGCGCCTCGCCAC
CCGCGACGACGTCCCCAGGGCCGTACGCACCCTCGCCGCCGCGTTCGCCGACTACCCCGCCACGCGCCAC
ACCGTCGATCCGGACCGCCACATCGAGCGGGTCACCGAGCTGCAAGAACTCTTCCTCACGCGCGTCGGGC
TCGACATCGGCAAGGTGTGGGTCGCGGACGACGGCGCCGCGGTGGCGGTCTGGACCACGCCGGAGAGCGT
CGAAGCGGGGGCGGTGTTCGCCGAGATCGGCCCGCGCATGGCCGAGTTGAGCGGTTCCCGGCTGGCCGCG
CAGCAACAGATGGAAGGCCTCCTGGCGCCGCACCGGCCCAAGGAGCCCGCGTGGTTCCTGGCCACCGTCG
GCGTCTCGCCCGACCACCAGGGCAAGGGTCTGGGCAGCGCCGTCGTGCTCCCCGGAGTGGAGGCGGCCGA
GCGCGCCGGGGTGCCCGCCTTCCTGGAGACCTCCGCGCCCCGCAACCTCCCCTTCTACGAGCGGCTCGGC
TTCACCGTCACCGCCGACGTCGAGGTGCCCGAAGGACCGCGCACCTGGTGCATGACCCGCAAGCCCGGTG
CCTGACGCCCGCCCCACGACCCGCAGCGCCCGACCGAAAGGAGCGCACGACCCCATGCATCTCGAGGGCC
CGGTACCTTTAAGACCAATGACTTACAAGGCAGCTGTAGATCTTAGCCACTTTTTAAAAGAAAAGGGGGG
ACTGGAAGGGCTAGCTCACTCCCAACGAAGACAAGATCTGCTTTTTGCTTGTACTGGGTCTCTCTGGTTA
GACCAGATCTGAGCCTGGGAGCTCTCTGGCTAACTAGGGAACCCACTGCTTAAGCCTCAATAAAGCTTGC
CTTGAGTGCTTCAAGTAGTGTGTGCCCGTCTGTTGTGTGACTCTGGTAACTAGAGATCCCTCAGACCCTT
TTAGTCAGTGTGGAAAATCTCTAGCAGTAGTAGTTCATGTCATCTTATTATTCAGTATTTATAACTTGCA
AAGAAATGAATATCAGAGAGTGAGAGGAACTTGTTTATTGCAGCTTATAATGGTTACAAATAAAGCAATA
GCATCACAAATTTCACAAATAAAGCATTTTTTTCACTGCATTCTAGTTGTGGTTTGTCCAAACTCATCAA
TGTATCTTATCATGTCTGGCTCTAGCTATCCCGCCCCTAACTCCGCCCATCCCGCCCCTAACTCCGCCCA
GTTCCGCCCATTCTCCGCCCCATGGCTGACTAATTTTTTTTATTTATGCAGAGGCCGAGGCCGCCTCGGC
CTCTGAGCTATTCCAGAAGTAGTGAGGAGGCTTTTTTGGAGGCCTAGGGACGTACCCAATTCGCCCTATA
GTGAGTCGTATTACGCGCGCTCACTGGCCGTCGTTTTACAACGTCGTGACTGGGAAAACCCTGGCGTTAC
CCAACTTAATCGCCTTGCAGCACATCCCCCTTTCGCCAGCTGGCGTAATAGCGAAGAGGCCCGCACCGAT
CGCCCTTCCCAACAGTTGCGCAGCCTGAATGGCGAATGGG
[124 nt withheld, positions 8301-8424]
C
[91 nt withheld, positions 8426-8516]
A
[49 nt withheld, positions 8518-8566]
CCTTTGACGTTGGAGTCCACGTTCTTT
[37 nt withheld, positions 8594-8630]
ACCCTATCTCGGTCTATTCTTTTGATTTATAAGGGATTTTGCCGATTTCGGCCTATTGGTTAAAAAATGA
GCTGATTTAACAAAAATTTAACGCGAATTTTAACAAAATATTAACGCTTACAATTT
Features (pLannotate 1.2.2; 32 found; start..end, strand, type, name):
     26..130     +  promoter       AmpR promoter: bla
    131..991     +  CDS            AmpR: β-lactamase; bla; confers resistance to ampicillin, carbenicillin, and related antibiotics
   1162..1750    +  rep_origin     ori: high-copy-number ColE1/pMB1/pBR322/pUC origin of replication
   1933..2025    +  CDS            lacI (fragment): lac repressor; lacI; The lac repressor binds to the lac operator to inhibit transcription in E. coli. This inhibition can be relieved by adding lactose or isopropyl-β-D-thiogalactopyranoside (IPTG).
   2038..2059    +  protein_bind   CAP binding site: CAP binding activates transcription in the presence of cAMP. E. coli catabolite activator protein
   2074..2104    +  promoter       lac promoter: promoter for the E. coli lac operon
   2112..2128    +  protein_bind   lac operator: The lac repressor binds to the lac operator to inhibit transcription in E. coli. This inhibition can be relieved by adding lactose or isopropyl-β-D-thiogalactopyranoside (IPTG). lac repressor encoded by lacI
   2173..2191    +  promoter       T3 promoter: promoter for bacteriophage T3 RNA polymerase
   2219..2445    +  promoter       RSV promoter: Rous sarcoma virus enhancer/promoter
   2446..2626    +  LTR            5' LTR (truncated): truncated 5' long terminal repeat (LTR) from HIV-1
   2673..2798    +  misc_feature   HIV-1 Ψ: packaging signal of human immunodeficiency virus type 1
   2782..3145    +  CDS            HIV-1 gag (fragment): gag protein from human immunodeficiency virus 1; gag
   3291..3524    +  misc_feature   RRE: The Rev response element (RRE) of HIV-1 allows for Rev-dependent mRNA export from the nucleus to the cytoplasm.
   3901..4001    +  CDS            Rev (fragment): human immunodeficiency virus 1 (HIV-1) Rev protein; rev; enhances nuclear export of unspliced and incompletely spliced viral mRNAs
   4020..4136    +  misc_feature   cPPT/CTS: central polypurine tract and central termination sequence of HIV-1
   4159..4462    +  enhancer       CMV enhancer: human cytomegalovirus immediate early enhancer
   4463..4666    +  promoter       CMV promoter: human cytomegalovirus (CMV) immediate early promoter
   4668..4687    +  promoter       PLtetO-1 promoter (fragment): modified phage lambda PL promoter with tet operator sites (Lutz and Bujard, 1997)
   4689..4708    +  promoter       PLtetO-1 promoter (fragment): modified phage lambda PL promoter with tet operator sites (Lutz and Bujard, 1997)
   4748..4772    +  protein_bind   attB1: mutant version of attB; recombination site for the Gateway® BP reaction BP Clonase™
   4847..5416    +  CDS            H-Ras (G12V): human oncoprotein generated by the G12V mutation in the small GTPase H-Ras
   5579..5603    -  protein_bind   attB2: mutant version of attB; recombination site for the Gateway® BP reaction BP Clonase™
   5634..6222    +  misc_feature   WPRE: woodchuck hepatitis virus posttranscriptional regulatory element
   6236..6735    +  promoter       PGK promoter: mouse phosphoglycerate kinase 1 promoter
   6756..7355    +  CDS            PuroR: puromycin N-acetyltransferase; pac from Streptomyces alboniger; confers resistance to puromycin
   7423..7560    +  CDS            nef (fragment): NEF_HV1LA - Experimental evidence at protein level: Swiss-Prot protein existence level 1. Extracellular Nef protein targets CD4(+) T-lymphocytes for apoptosis by interacting with CXCR4 surface receptors. From Human immunodeficiency virus type 1 group M subtype B (isolate Lai) (HIV-1).
   7546..7726    +  LTR            5' LTR (truncated): truncated 5' long terminal repeat (LTR) from HIV-1
   7798..7919    +  polyA_signal   SV40 poly(A) signal: SV40 polyadenylation signal
   7959..8094    +  rep_origin     SV40 ori: SV40 origin of replication
   8115..8133    -  promoter       T7 promoter: promoter for bacteriophage T7 RNA polymerase
   8141..8296    +  CDS            lacZα (fragment): LacZα fragment of β-galactosidase; lacZ fragment
   8301..8729    +  rep_origin     f1 ori (sequence partly withheld): f1 bacteriophage origin of replication; arrow indicates direction of (+) strand synthesis
