[The description below was written by a language model from this plasmid's Addgene catalogue record and pLannotate feature annotations shown in this document.]
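Description:
pLenti CMV/TO RasV12 Puro (w119-1) is a third-generation-style HIV-1 lentiviral transfer plasmid for mammalian expression of oncogenic human H-Ras carrying the G12V mutation. It is built on the p156RRL-sinPPT-CMV-GFP-PRE backbone and totals about 8.8 kb in the sequenced record. In bacteria it is maintained through a high-copy ColE1/pUC-type origin and selected with ampicillin via the β-lactamase gene. The backbone also retains an f1 origin, an SV40 origin, T3 and T7 promoters, and remnants of the lac/lacZα region.

The viral segment begins with an RSV promoter fused to a truncated 5' LTR, which drives genomic RNA production in packaging cells. This is followed by the Ψ packaging signal with a gag fragment, the Rev response element, and the cPPT/CTS. The downstream LTR is also annotated as truncated, in keeping with the "sin" (self-inactivating) designation in the backbone name, and is followed by an SV40 polyadenylation signal.

Between these elements, the CMV enhancer/promoter is followed by two short matches to tet operator sequences, the "TO" of the name. Such an arrangement normally makes expression repressible in cells that supply Tet repressor and inducible with tetracycline or doxycycline, while remaining constitutive in cells that lack the repressor. The H-Ras G12V coding sequence lies between attB1 and attB2 Gateway sites, although the catalogue entry records restriction cloning with both sites destroyed. It is followed by a WPRE to enhance transcript expression. A separate mouse PGK promoter drives puromycin N-acetyltransferase, allowing selection of transduced cells.

The record does not state a specific application. The design suits stable or tetracycline-regulated delivery of activated Ras to mammalian cells.
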