Addgene plasmid #22262: pLenti CMV/TO RasV12 Puro (w119-1)
Depositing lab: Eric Campeau. Depositing organization: University of Massachusetts, Worcester.
Backbone
  Vector backbone: p156RRL-sinPPT-CMV-GFP-PRE/Nhe I
  Backbone size w/o insert (bp): 8176
  Vector type: Mammalian Expression, Lentiviral
  Selectable markers: Puromycin
Growth in bacteria
  Bacterial resistance: Ampicillin, 100 μg/mL
  Growth temperature: 37°C
  Growth strain: Stbl3
  Growth instructions: Stbl3, 37oC
  Copy number: High Copy
Gene/Insert
  Gene/Insert name: HRAS G12V (alt name: RasV12)
  Species: H. sapiens (human)
  Insert size (bp): 569
  Mutation: G12V mutant
  Entrez Gene: HRAS (a.k.a. C-BAS/HAS, C-H-RAS, C-HA-RAS1, CTLO, H-RASIDX, HAMSV, HRAS1, RASH1, p21ras)
  Cloning method: Restriction Enzyme; 5′ cloning site Sal I (destroyed during cloning); 3′ cloning site Xba I (destroyed during cloning)
  Sequencing primers: 5′ CMVforw; 3′ n/a
Resource information
  A portion of this plasmid was derived from a plasmid made by: RasV12 cDNA was obtained from Dr. Christian Beausejour.
Terms and licenses: Academic/Nonprofit Terms; Industry Terms: Not Available to Industry
How to cite: pLenti CMV/TO RasV12 Puro (w119-1) was a gift from Eric Campeau (Addgene plasmid # 22262 ; http://n2t.net/addgene:22262 ; RRID:Addgene_22262)
