>Addgene plasmid #22262 | pLenti CMV/TO RasV12 Puro (w119-1) | addgene partial sequence | sequence record 28691 | 22262 with CMV-F
ATTAGCAGAGCTCTCCCTATCAGTGATAGAGATCTCCCTATCAGTGATAGAGATCGTCGACTAGTCCAGT
GTGGTGGAATTCTGCAGATATCAACAAGTTTGTACAAAAAAGCAGGCTTTAAAGGAACCAATTCAGTCGA
CTGGATCCCAGTGTGGTGGTACAGCTTGGGGGGCCAGGGCCGGGGCCGAGCGATGACGGAATATAAGCTG
GTGGTGGTGGGCGCCGTCGGTGTGGGCAAGAGTGCGCTGACCATCCAGCTGATCCAGAACCATTTTGTGG
ACGAATACGACCCCACTATAGAGGATTCCTACCGGAAGCAGGTGGTCATTGATGGGGAGACGTGCCTGTT
GGACATCCTGGATACCGCCGGCCAGGAGGAGTACAGCGCCATGCGGGACCAGTACATGCGCACCGGGGAG
GGCTTCCTGTGTGTGTTTGCCATCAACAACACCAAGTCTTTTGAGGACATCCACCAGTACAGGGAGCAGA
TCAAACGGGTGAAGGACTCGGATGACGTGCCCATGGTGCTGGTGGGGAACAAGTGTGACCTGGCTGCACG
CACTGTGGAATCTCGGCAGGCTCAGGACCTCGCCCGAAGCTACGGCATCCCCTACATCGAGACCTCGGCC
AAGACCCGGCAGGGAGTGGAGGATGCCTTCTACACGTTGGTGCGTGAGATCCGGCAGCACAAGCTGCGGA
AGCTGAACCCTCCTGATGAGAGTGGCCCCGGCTGCATGAGCTGCAAGTGTGTGCTCTCCTGACGCAGCAC
AGCTCAGGACATG
